Addgene plasmid #191036: pEY31
Purpose: nlp-12 fluorescent neural reporter driving nuclear CYOFP expression (refer to NeuroPAL paper for expression)
Depositing lab: Oliver Hobert & Eviatar Yemini. Depositing organization: Columbia University. Publication: NeuroPAL: A Multicolor Atlas for Whole-Brain Neuronal Identification in C. elegans. Yemini E, Lin A, Nejatbakhsh A, Varol E, Sun R, Mena GE, Samuel ADT, Paninski L, Venkatachalam V, Hobert O. Cell. 2021 Jan 7;184(1):272-288.e11. doi: 10.1016/j.cell.2020.12.012. Epub 2020 Dec 29. PubMed 33378642.
Backbone
  Vector backbone: pPD95.62
  Vector type: Worm Expression
Growth in bacteria
  Bacterial resistance: Ampicillin, 100 μg/mL
  Growth temperature: 37°C
  Growth strain: DH5alpha
  Copy number: Unknown
Gene/Insert
  Gene/Insert name: nlp-12
  Species: C. elegans (nematode)
  Mutation: None
  Entrez Gene: nlp-12 (a.k.a. CELE_M01D7.5)
  Cloning method: Gibson Cloning
Terms and licenses: Academic/Nonprofit Terms; Industry Terms: Not Available to Industry
How to cite: pEY31 was a gift from Oliver Hobert & Eviatar Yemini (Addgene plasmid # 191036 ; http://n2t.net/addgene:191036 ; RRID:Addgene_191036)
