[The description below was written by a language model from this plasmid's Addgene catalogue record and pLannotate feature annotations shown in this document.]
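Description:
pEY31 is a C. elegans expression plasmid built on the pPD95.62 backbone, one of the Fire-lab worm reporter vectors, and assembled by Gibson cloning. It is propagated in E. coli through a high-copy ColE1/pUC-type origin and selected with ampicillin via the bla (AmpR) gene and its promoter. Remnants of the pUC-style cloning region (lac promoter, lac operator, CAP binding site, a fragment of the multiple cloning site), along with short rop, bom and lacI fragments, are backbone carry-over with no role in the worm.

The payload is a transcriptional reporter for the neuropeptide-like protein gene nlp-12. The catalogue lists nlp-12 as the insert and describes the plasmid as an nlp-12 neural reporter, which implies that regulatory sequence from this gene drives expression. However, the feature table does not annotate a promoter, so its exact extent is not stated. The short emr-1 hit in the upstream region may simply be a match to worm genomic sequence within that insert. Downstream lies a complete CyOFP1 coding sequence, a cyan-excitable orange fluorescent protein with a long Stokes shift. It is followed closely by the full his-11 histone H2B coding sequence, an arrangement consistent with a fusion that tethers the fluorophore to chromatin and produces the nuclear signal named in the purpose field. A small mEGFP fragment just before CyOFP1 is probably leftover backbone sequence, and the aex-5 fragment after the histone may be a match within the 3' region, which is otherwise unannotated.

The construct is one of the reporters from the NeuroPAL multicolour atlas, in which nuclear fluorophores under different neuronal promoters allow identification of individual C. elegans neurons during whole-brain imaging. The record refers to that work for the specific expression pattern.
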