Features (pLannotate 1.2.2; 15 found; start..end, strand, type, name):
    152..169     -  misc_feature   MCS (fragment): pUC18/19 multiple cloning site
    238..372     +  CDS            emr-1 (fragment): EMR1_CAEEL - Experimental evidence at protein level: Swiss-Prot protein existence level 1. Involved in chromosome segregation and cell division, probably via its interaction with lmn-1, the main component of nuclear lamina (PubMed:11870211, PubMed:12684533). Has some overlapping function with lem-2 (PubMed:12684533). May play a role in radiation- induced DNA damage repair response (PubMed:22383942). From Caenorhabditis elegans.
    878..929     +  CDS            mEGFP (fragment): monomeric enhanced GFP, optimized with synthetic introns for expression in C. elegans
    936..1736    +  CDS            CyOFP1: CyOFP1 is a basic (constitutively fluorescent) long stokes shift fluorescent protein published in 2016, derived from Entacmaea quadricolor. It is reported to be a very rapidly-maturing monomer with moderate acid sensitivity.
   1761..2123    +  CDS            his-11: H2B1_CAEEL - Experimental evidence at protein level: Swiss-Prot protein existence level 1. Core component of nucleosome. Nucleosomes wrap and compact DNA into chromatin, limiting DNA accessibility to the cellular machineries which require DNA as a template. Histones thereby play a central role in transcription regulation, DNA repair, DNA replication and chromosomal stability. DNA accessibility is regulated via a complex set of post-translational modifications of histones, also called histone code, and nucleosome remodeling. From Caenorhabditis elegans.
   2733..2885    +  CDS            aex-5 (fragment): AEX5_CAEEL - Also known as kpc-3 From Caenorhabditis elegans.
   3013..3048    +  CDS            rop (fragment): Rop protein, which maintains plasmids at low copy number; rop
   3150..3249    +  misc_feature   bom (fragment): basis of mobility region from pBR322
   3347..3451    +  promoter       AmpR promoter: bla
   3452..4312    +  CDS            AmpR: β-lactamase; bla; confers resistance to ampicillin, carbenicillin, and related antibiotics
   4483..5071    +  rep_origin     ori: high-copy-number ColE1/pMB1/pBR322/pUC origin of replication
   5254..5346    +  CDS            lacI (fragment): lac repressor; lacI; The lac repressor binds to the lac operator to inhibit transcription in E. coli. This inhibition can be relieved by adding lactose or isopropyl-β-D-thiogalactopyranoside (IPTG).
   5359..5380    +  protein_bind   CAP binding site: CAP binding activates transcription in the presence of cAMP. E. coli catabolite activator protein
   5395..5425    +  promoter       lac promoter: promoter for the E. coli lac operon
   5433..5449    +  protein_bind   lac operator: The lac repressor binds to the lac operator to inhibit transcription in E. coli. This inhibition can be relieved by adding lactose or isopropyl-β-D-thiogalactopyranoside (IPTG). lac repressor encoded by lacI
>Addgene plasmid #191036 | pEY31 | addgene full sequence | sequence record 376434 | Addgene NGS Result
TCACACAGGAAACAGCTATGACCATGATTACGCCAAGCTGTAAGTTTAAACATGATCTTACTAACTAACT
ATTCTCATTTAAATTTTCAGAGCTTAAAAATGGCTGAAATCACTCACAACGATGGATACGCTAACAACTT
GGAAATGAAATAAGCTTGCATGCCTGCAGTCGTCAAGCTCAGAGCAACAAAGGAGGATTCTTGGGAAGCA
CGGTGAGTTTTTCGCCCTTTTTCTGGCAATAAAAACTTATTTTCTATTTTCCAGATCACATTCACAATTC
TCTTCGTCTTCATCGCCGTCTTCGCCTACTTCTTGATCGAGAACGCCGAGCAGTTGAAGCTCGTGGCCGA
GACGAATCCGGAGGATACTATTTAAATTATTTTTTAAATTTCTATTTTTTTCTTTGACTGTTGAAATCGC
TATTTTTACCCCTCTCCCTCCCCCATCACTCTTTTTCTTTAAATCCTTTCACCCCATTTTCATCACTTCA
TTTGGATAAACGCTATGAATCTCTCTCTCAGTTTTTACGAGCCCATCAACTCCAGAAGCTAACCAAAATG
GTAGGGGGGAAAGGCGTGGTCCCCCCGGCTCCGTTGGGAAATATGACGAATCTGTAGTTTACTGATGGGG
GGGGGGGTGGTATAAAAGCCCGACACCTCGACTCGGCGAAACTTATTTCAATTGCCTCCGACAAACCCGG
GATTGGCCAAAGGACCCAAAGGTATGTTTCGAATGATACTAACATAACATAGAACATTTTCAGGAGGACC
CTTGCTTGGAGGGTACCGAGCTCAGAAAAAATGACCGCTCCAAAGAAGAAGCGCAAGGTTCCAGTCGAGA
AGATGACTGCCCCAAAAAAGAAACGTAAGGTCCCGCGGGTAAGTTTAAACAGTTCGGTACTAACTAACCA
TACATATTTAAATTTTCAGCGCGCTGTGTCAAAAGGAGAAGAGCTTATTAAGGAGAATATGCGTTCCAAG
CTCTACCTCGAGGGATCCGTCAACGGACACCAATTCAAGTGCACCCACGAGGGAGAGGGAAAGCCATACG
AGGGAAAGCAAACCAACCGTATCAAGGTCGTCGAGGGAGGACCACTCCCATTCGCCTTCGACATCCTCGC
CACCCACTTCATGTACGGATCCAAGGTAAGTTTAAACATATATATACTAACTAACCCTGATTATTTAAAT
TTTCAGGTCTTCATCAAGTACCCAGCCGACCTCCCAGACTACTTCAAGCAATCCTTCCCAGAGGGATTCA
CCTGGGAGCGTGTCATGGTCTTCGAGGACGGAGGAGTCCTCACCGCCACCCAAGACACCTCCCTCCAAGA
CGGAGAGCTCATCTACAACGTCAAGGTCCGTGGAGTCAACTTCCCAGCCAACGGACCAGTCATGCAAAAG
AAGACCCTCGGATGGGAGCCATCCACCGAGACCATGTACCCAGCCGACGGAGGACTCGAGGGACGTTGCG
ACAAGGTAAGTTTAAACATGATTTTACTAACTAACTAATCTGATTTAAATTTTCAGGCCCTCAAGCTCGT
CGGAGGAGGACACCTCCACGTCAACTTCAAGACCACCTACAAGTCCAAGAAGCCAGTCAAGATGCCAGGA
GTCCACTACGTCGACCGTCGTCTCGAGCGTATCAAGGAGGCCGACAACGAGACCTACGTCGAGCAATACG
AGCACGCCGTCGCCCGTTACTCCAACCTCGGAGGAGGAATGGACGAGCTCTACAAGCCTAGGATACCGGT
GGGTGAAGACCCACCAAAGCCATCTGCCAAGGGAGCCAAGAAGGCCGCCAAGACCGTTACGAAGCCAAAG
GACGGAAAGAAGAGACGTCATGCCCGTAAGGAATCATACTCCGTCTACATCTACCGTGTCCTCAAGCAAG
TTCATCCAGACACTGGAGTTTCCTCCAAAGCCATGTCTATCATGAACTCTTTTGTCAACGATGTCTTCGA
GCGTATTGCTGCTGAAGCATCCCGTCTTGCTCACTACAACAAGCGTTCCACAATCTCATCCCGCGAAATT
CAGACCGCTGTCCGTCTGATCCTTCCAGGAGAGCTTGCCAAGCACGCCGTGTCTGAGGGAACCAAGGCCG
TTACCAAGTACACTTCCAGCAAGTAGGAATTCCAACTGAGCGCCGGTCGCTACCATTACCAACTTGTCTG
GTGTCAAAAATAATAGGGGCCGCTGTCATCAGAGTAAGTTTAAACTGAGTTCTACTAACTAACGAGTAAT
ATTTAAATTTTCAGCATCTCGCGCCCGTGCCTCTGACTTCTAAGTCCAATTACTCTTCAACATCCCTACA
TGCTCTTTCTCCCTGTGCTCCCACCCCCTATTTTTGTTATTATCAAAAAACTTCTCTTAATTTCTTTGTT
TTTTAGCTTCTTTTAAGTCACCTCTAACAATGAAATTGTGTAGATTCAAAAATAGAATTAATTCGTAATA
AAAAGTCGAAAAAAATTGTGCTCCCTCCCCCCATTAATAATAATTCTATCCCAAAATCTACACAATGTTC
TGTGTACACTTCTTATGTTTTTTACTTCTGATAAATTTTTTTGAAACATCATAGAAAAAACCGCACACAA
AATACCTTATCATATGTTACGTTTCAGTTTATGACCGCAATTTTTATTTCTTCGCACGTCTGGGCCTCTC
ATGACGTCAAATCATGCTCATCGTGAAAAAGTTTTGGAGTATTTTTGGAATTTTTCAATCAAGTGAAAGT
TTATGAAATTAATTTTCCTGCTTTTGCTTTTTGGGGTTTCCCCTATTGTTTGTCAAGATTTCGAGGACGG
CGTTTTTCTTGCTAAAATCACAAGTATTGATGAGCACGATGCAAGAAAGATCGGAAGAAGGTTTGGGTTT
GAGGCTCAGTGGAAGGTGAGTAGAAGTTGATAATTTGAAAGTGGAGTAGTGTCTATGGGGTTTTTGCCTT
AAATGACAGAATACATTCCCAATATACCAAACATAACTGTTTCCTACTAGTCGGCCGTACGGGCCCTTTC
GTCTCGCGCGTTTCGGTGATGACGGTGAAAACCTCTGACACATGCAGCTCCCGGAGACGGTCACAGCTTG
TCTGTAAGCGGATGCCGGGAGCAGACAAGCCCGTCAGGGCGCGTCAGCGGGTGTTGGCGGGTGTCGGGGC
TGGCTTAACTATGCGGCATCAGAGCAGATTGTACTGAGAGTGCACCATATGCGGTGTGAAATACCGCACA
GATGCGTAAGGAGAAAATACCGCATCAGGCGGCCTTAAGGGCCTCGTGATACGCCTATTTTTATAGGTTA
ATGTCATGATAATAATGGTTTCTTAGACGTCAGGTGGCACTTTTCGGGGAAATGTGCGCGGAACCCCTAT
TTGTTTATTTTTCTAAATACATTCAAATATGTATCCGCTCATGAGACAATAACCCTGATAAATGCTTCAA
TAATATTGAAAAAGGAAGAGTATGAGTATTCAACATTTCCGTGTCGCCCTTATTCCCTTTTTTGCGGCAT
TTTGCCTTCCTGTTTTTGCTCACCCAGAAACGCTGGTGAAAGTAAAAGATGCTGAAGATCAGTTGGGTGC
ACGAGTGGGTTACATCGAACTGGATCTCAACAGCGGTAAGATCCTTGAGAGTTTTCGCCCCGAAGAACGT
TTTCCAATGATGAGCACTTTTAAAGTTCTGCTATGTGGCGCGGTATTATCCCGTATTGACGCCGGGCAAG
AGCAACTCGGTCGCCGCATACACTATTCTCAGAATGACTTGGTTGAGTACTCACCAGTCACAGAAAAGCA
TCTTACGGATGGCATGACAGTAAGAGAATTATGCAGTGCTGCCATAACCATGAGTGATAACACTGCGGCC
AACTTACTTCTGACAACGATCGGAGGACCGAAGGAGCTAACCGCTTTTTTGCACAACATGGGGGATCATG
TAACTCGCCTTGATCGTTGGGAACCGGAGCTGAATGAAGCCATACCAAACGACGAGCGTGACACCACGAT
GCCTGTAGCAATGGCAACAACGTTGCGCAAACTATTAACTGGCGAACTACTTACTCTAGCTTCCCGGCAA
CAATTAATAGACTGGATGGAGGCGGATAAAGTTGCAGGACCACTTCTGCGCTCGGCCCTTCCGGCTGGCT
GGTTTATTGCTGATAAATCTGGAGCCGGTGAGCGTGGGTCTCGCGGTATCATTGCAGCACTGGGGCCAGA
TGGTAAGCCCTCCCGTATCGTAGTTATCTACACGACGGGGAGTCAGGCAACTATGGATGAACGAAATAGA
CAGATCGCTGAGATAGGTGCCTCACTGATTAAGCATTGGTAACTGTCAGACCAAGTTTACTCATATATAC
TTTAGATTGATTTAAAACTTCATTTTTAATTTAAAAGGATCTAGGTGAAGATCCTTTTTGATAATCTCAT
GACCAAAATCCCTTAACGTGAGTTTTCGTTCCACTGAGCGTCAGACCCCGTAGAAAAGATCAAAGGATCT
TCTTGAGATCCTTTTTTTCTGCGCGTAATCTGCTGCTTGCAAACAAAAAAACCACCGCTACCAGCGGTGG
TTTGTTTGCCGGATCAAGAGCTACCAACTCTTTTTCCGAAGGTAACTGGCTTCAGCAGAGCGCAGATACC
AAATACTGTTCTTCTAGTGTAGCCGTAGTTAGGCCACCACTTCAAGAACTCTGTAGCACCGCCTACATAC
CTCGCTCTGCTAATCCTGTTACCAGTGGCTGCTGCCAGTGGCGATAAGTCGTGTCTTACCGGGTTGGACT
CAAGACGATAGTTACCGGATAAGGCGCAGCGGTCGGGCTGAACGGGGGGTTCGTGCACACAGCCCAGCTT
GGAGCGAACGACCTACACCGAACTGAGATACCTACAGCGTGAGCTATGAGAAAGCGCCACGCTTCCCGAA
GGGAGAAAGGCGGACAGGTATCCGGTAAGCGGCAGGGTCGGAACAGGAGAGCGCACGAGGGAGCTTCCAG
GGGGAAACGCCTGGTATCTTTATAGTCCTGTCGGGTTTCGCCACCTCTGACTTGAGCGTCGATTTTTGTG
ATGCTCGTCAGGGGGGCGGAGCCTATGGAAAAACGCCAGCAACGCGGCCTTTTTACGGTTCCTGGCCTTT
TGCTGGCCTTTTGCTCACATGTTCTTTCCTGCGTTATCCCCTGATTCTGTGGATAACCGTATTACCGCCT
TTGAGTGAGCTGATACCGCTCGCCGCAGCCGAACGACCGAGCGCAGCGAGTCAGTGAGCGAGGAAGCGGA
AGAGCGCCCAATACGCAAACCGCCTCTCCCCGCGCGTTGGCCGATTCATTAATGCAGCTGGCACGACAGG
TTTCCCGACTGGAAAGCGGGCAGTGAGCGCAACGCAATTAATGTGAGTTAGCTCACTCATTAGGCACCCC
AGGCTTTACACTTTATGCTTCCGGCTCGTATGTTGTGTGGAATTGTGAGCGGATAACAATT
